>Addgene plasmid #37923 | MSCV-N BBLF1 | depositor partial sequence | sequence record 47592 | Tag and partial insert
CCGGAATTAGATCTGCCACCATGGACTACAAGGATGACGATGACAAGCTCGATGGAGGATACCCATACGA
TGTTCCAGATTACGCTGCTCGAGGTTATCAAACAAGTTTGTACAAAAAAGTTGGCATGGGTGCCCTCTGG
TCTCTTTGCCGACGACGAGTCAACTCCATAGGCGACGTGGACGGGGGAATAATCAACCTG
