>Addgene plasmid #37923 | MSCV-N BBLF1 | addgene partial sequence | sequence record 50609 | pLXSN-5
TCACTCCTTCTCTAGGCGCCGGAATTAGATCTGCCACCATGGACTACAAGGATGACGATGACAAGCTCGA
TGGAGGATACCCATACGATGTTCCAGATTACGCTGCTCGAGGTTATCAAACAAGTTTGTACAAAAAAGTT
GGCATGGGTGCCCTCTGGTCTCTTTGCCGACGACGAGTCAACTCCATAGGCGACGTGGACGGGGGAATAA
TCAACCTGTATAATGACTATGAGGAGTTTAACCTGGAGACTACTAAGCTAATAGCGGCCGAAGAAGGGAG
GGCCTGCGGGGAAACCAACGAGGGGCTCGAATATGATGAGGACTCTGAAAATGATGAATTGCTGTTTTTG
CCAAATAAAAAACCAAACCCAACTTTCTTGTACAAAGTGGTTCGATAACGAATTCCGCCCCCCCCCC
