[The description below was written by a language model from this plasmid's Addgene catalogue record.]
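Description:
MSCV-N BBLF1 is a retroviral mammalian expression plasmid built on the MSCV-N FLAGHA backbone, a murine stem cell virus–type vector adapted for Gateway recombination cloning. It is propagated in E. coli under ampicillin selection as a low-copy plasmid, and carries a puromycin marker for selecting transduced or transfected mammalian cells. The record lists the backbone without insert as larger than the final plasmid. This is consistent with the Gateway reaction swapping a sizeable destination cassette for the short insert, although the record does not explain it.

The payload is the BBLF1 open reading frame of Epstein-Barr virus (human herpesvirus 4), a small insert of about 225 bp, fused at its N terminus to tandem Flag and HA epitope tags supplied by the backbone. The depositor notes that Gateway recombination left vector-derived nucleotides in frame at the 3′ end of the insert, so the translated protein also carries a short stretch of extra residues at its C terminus. The promoter field reads "PKG", probably meaning PGK. In MSCV-type vectors the insert is usually driven by the viral LTR, with a PGK promoter driving the resistance gene, but no feature table is provided and the record does not state which promoter controls which gene.

The plasmid belongs to a collection of tagged tumour-virus open reading frames assembled for a systematic study of how viral proteins perturb host cell networks. The dual Flag-HA tag suits stable expression of BBLF1 in mammalian cells followed by detection or tandem affinity purification of associated host proteins.
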