Addgene plasmid #37923: MSCV-N BBLF1
Depositing lab: Karl Munger. Depositing organization: Brigham and Women's Hospital. Publication: Interpreting cancer genomes using systematic host network perturbations by tumour virus proteins. Rozenblatt-Rosen O, Deo RC, Padi M, Adelmant G, Calderwood MA, Rolland T, Grace M, Dricot A, Askenazi M, Tavares M, Pevzner SJ, Abderazzaq F, Byrdsong D, Carvunis AR, Chen AA, Cheng J, Correll M, Duarte M, Fan C, Feltkamp MC, Ficarro SB, Franchi R, Garg BK, Gulbahce N, Hao T, Holthaus AM, James R, Korkhin A, Litovchick L, Mar JC, Pak TR, Rabello S, Rubio R, Shen Y, Singh S, Spangle JM, Tasan M, Wanamaker S, Webber JT, Roecklein-Canfield J, Johannsen E, Barabasi AL, Beroukhim R, Kieff E, Cusick ME, Hill DE, Munger K, Marto JA, Quackenbush J, Roth FP, DeCaprio JA, Vidal M. Nature. 2012 Jul 26;487(7408):491-5. 10.1038/nature11288 PubMed 22810586.
Backbone
  Vector backbone: MSCV-N FLAGHA
  Backbone size w/o insert (bp): 8162
  Total vector size (bp): 6887
  Vector type: Mammalian Expression, Retroviral
  Selectable markers: Puromycin
Growth in bacteria
  Bacterial resistance: Ampicillin, 100 μg/mL
  Growth temperature: 37°C
  Growth strain: DH5alpha
  Copy number: Low Copy
Gene/Insert
  Gene/Insert name: BBLF1
  Species: H. Herpesvirus 4 (EBV)
  Insert size (bp): 225
  GenBank ID: YP_401686.1
  Entrez Gene: BBLF1 (a.k.a. HHV4_BBLF1)
  Promoter: PKG
  Tag / fusion protein: Flag (N terminal on backbone); HA (N terminal on backbone)
  Cloning method: Gateway Cloning
  Sequencing primers: 5′ LXSN 5'; 3′ MSCV-N seq. rev
Resource information
  A portion of this plasmid was derived from a plasmid made by: E. Kieff lab
Terms and licenses: Academic/Nonprofit Terms; Industry Terms: Not Available to Industry
Depositor comments: Note that the Gateway cloning reaction has left several vector-based nucleotides in frame with the 3' end of the insert, leaving additional amino acid residues [PTFLYKVVR] fused to the C-terminus of translated protein.
How to cite: MSCV-N BBLF1 was a gift from Karl Munger (Addgene plasmid # 37923 ; http://n2t.net/addgene:37923 ; RRID:Addgene_37923)
